>Addgene plasmid #90977 | pRS313 - prp8 I1875T | addgene full sequence | sequence record 178489 | Addgene NGS Result
ATGAGTGGACTACCGCCCCCACCTCCTGGTTTTGAAGAGGACAGCGACTTAGCACTTCCACCACCACCAC
CACCACCGCCTGGATACGAAATCGAAGAACTGGATAATCCGATGGTGCCATCATCGGTAAATGAGGATAC
ATTCCTTCCGCCTCCACCACCTCCTCCAAGCAACTTCGAAATAAACGCTGAAGAAATTGTGGACTTCACA
TTACCACCGCCACCACCCCCTCCAGGTCTAGATGAATTAGAGACTAAAGCAGAAAAGAAAGTAGAATTAC
ATGGAAAGAGAAAATTGGACATAGGAAAAGATACTTTCGTCACTCGAAAATCAAGAAAGCGTGCAAAAAA
AATGACCAAAAAGGCAAAGAGAAGCAATTTATATACTCCTAAAGCCGAGATGCCACCGGAACATCTGCGA
AAGATTATTAATACTCACAGTGACATGGCCTCCAAAATGTACAATACTGATAAAAAGGCTTTTCTAGGCG
CTCTAAAGTATTTACCGCACGCGATTTTAAAATTGTTAGAGAACATGCCTCATCCATGGGAGCAAGCCAA
AGAAGTTAAAGTTTTATATCACACTTCAGGAGCCATAACATTTGTGAATGAAACACCAAGAGTAATAGAG
CCTGTATATACTGCCCAATGGTCAGCTACTTGGATAGCAATGAGGAGAGAAAAACGAGATAGAACACATT
TTAAAAGAATGAGATTTCCACCTTTCGATGATGACGAACCACCTCTGTCATATGAACAGCACATAGAAAA
TATCGAGCCACTGGATCCTATAAATCTTCCCTTAGACTCTCAAGATGATGAATATGTTAAAGATTGGCTC
TACGATTCCCGGCCCTTGGAGGAGGATAGTAAAAAGGTCAATGGTACATCTTATAAAAAGTGGAGTTTTG
ATTTACCTGAAATGTCGAACTTATATAGGTTATCAACGCCACTTAGAGATGAAGTAACTGACAAAAATTA
CTATTATCTTTTCGATAAAAAATCTTTTTTTAACGGTAAAGCCCTTAATAACGCAATCCCTGGAGGTCCT
AAATTTGAACCTTTATACCCAAGAGAAGAGGAGGAAGATTATAACGAATTCAACTCTATAGATAGAGTAA
TATTTAGGGTTCCTATTAGAAGCGAATATAAGGTAGCGTTTCCTCATCTATATAATTCCCGGCCCCGTTC
AGTGCGCATACCATGGTATAATAATCCAGTGTCGTGTATTATCCAGAACGATGAGGAGTACGACACGCCT
GCACTTTTTTTTGATCCATCGCTGAACCCAATACCTCACTTTATTGATAATAATTCATCCCTCAACGTAT
CAAATACAAAGGAAAACGGTGATTTCACTTTACCTGAAGATTTTGCACCTCTTTTGGCTGAAGAAGAAGA
ACTTATTTTGCCAAATACAAAAGATGCGATGTCGTTATATCATTCACCTTTTCCATTTAATAGAACTAAA
GGAAAAATGGTGAGAGCACAAGATGTTGCCCTGGCTAAAAAATGGTTTTTGCAACATCCTGACGAGGAGT
ATCCCGTTAAAGTTAAGGTCTCTTACCAAAAGCTCTTGAAGAACTACGTGCTAAATGAATTGCACCCTAC
TTTGCCAACAAACCACAACAAAACTAAGTTATTGAAGAGTTTAAAAAATACCAAGTATTTTCAACAAACT
ACAATTGATTGGGTAGAGGCAGGACTCCAGCTATGTCGACAAGGACACAATATGTTAAATTTATTAATCC
ACAGAAAGGGCCTAACTTATTTACATCTCGACTACAATTTCAATTTAAAACCAACTAAAACCTTAACCAC
AAAAGAACGTAAAAAGTCAAGACTTGGAAACTCATTTCATTTGATGCGTGAATTGCTAAAAATGATGAAA
CTGATTGTAGATACACATGTGCAGTTTAGGTTAGGAAATGTAGATGCCTTCCAGTTAGCAGATGGTATAC
ATTATATTTTGAACCACATAGGACAATTGACCGGTATTTATCGTTATAAATATAAAGTAATGCATCAAAT
CCGCGCATGTAAAGATCTGAAACATATCATATATTATAAGTTTAATAAAAATTTGGGAAAAGGACCTGGT
TGTGGATTTTGGCAACCTGCGTGGAGAGTGTGGCTAAATTTCTTAAGAGGCACTATACCACTACTCGAAA
GATATATTGGAAACCTTATCACACGTCAATTTGAAGGCCGTTCTAATGAAATTGTCAAAACTACAACTAA
ACAAAGACTTGACGCCTACTACGATCTTGAGTTACGAAACTCGGTCATGGATGACATTTTAGAAATGATG
CCTGAGAGTATTCGACAGAAAAAGGCAAGAACTATACTGCAACATTTAAGTGAGGCTTGGAGATGTTGGA
AGGCTAATATTCCATGGGATGTTCCTGGTATGCCAGCCCCAATCAAAAAAATAATTGAACGGTATATAAA
ATCCAAAGCTGATGCCTGGGTATCTGCAGCTCATTACAATCGAGAACGTATAAAGCGTGGAGCTCACGTC
GAAAAGACTATGGTTAAAAAAAATCTGGGGCGTTTAACGAGACTTTGGATCAAAAATGAGCAGGAACGTC
AAAGGCAAATACAGAAAAACGGTCCCGAAATTACTCCCGAAGAGGCTACGACCATATTTTCTGTTATGGT
TGAGTGGCTTGAATCAAGGAGCTTTTCACCAATACCATTTCCACCTTTAACTTACAAAAATGATACTAAG
ATATTAGTTCTTGCCCTCGAAGACCTAAAAGATGTCTACGCATCAAAAGTACGTTTAAATGCATCTGAAA
GGGAAGAACTTGCGTTGATAGAGGAGGCTTATGATAATCCTCACGATACTTTGAACAGAATCAAAAAGTA
CTTGTTGACCCAGCGAGTTTTTAAGCCTGTTGATATAACCATGATGGAAAACTATCAAAACATTTCCCCT
GTTTATTCAGTTGATCCCTTGGAAAAGATTACCGATGCATATCTTGATCAGTATTTATGGTACGAAGCTG
ACCAACGAAAGCTTTTCCCAAACTGGATTAAACCAAGTGATTCAGAGATACCACCTCTTCTGGTATACAA
GTGGACTCAGGGTATAAACAACCTATCTGAAATTTGGGATGTATCCAGAGGCCAATCTGCAGTTTTGCTT
GAGACTACTTTGGGTGAAATGGCCGAAAAAATTGACTTTACTTTACTTAATAGATTACTTCGCCTGATTG
TAGATCCTAATATTGCTGACTATATCACTGCAAAAAATAATGTTGTTATCAACTTTAAAGATATGAGTCA
CGTCAACAAATATGGCTTAATACGCGGGTTGAAGTTCGCTTCTTTCATATTCCAATATTACGGACTAGTT
ATAGATCTTTTACTATTGGGTCAGGAAAGGGCTACAGATTTGGCTGGTCCAGCTAACAATCCAAATGAAT
TTATGCAATTCAAGAGCAAAGAAGTAGAAAAGGCACATCCGATCAGACTTTACACCAGATATTTAGATCG
TATATATATGCTTTTTCACTTTGAAGAAGATGAGGGAGAGGAATTGACTGATGAATACTTGGCAGAGAAT
CCAGATCCAAACTTTGAAAACAGCATCGGATACAATAATAGAAAATGCTGGCCCAAAGATTCGCGCATGA
GGCTAATACGTCAGGACGTTAACCTAGGGCGAGCAGTGTTTTGGGAAATTCAAAGTAGGGTGCCAACTTC
GTTAACGTCAATTAAATGGGAAAATGCTTTTGTTTCCGTATACAGTAAAAACAATCCGAACTTACTCTTC
TCTATGTGTGGTTTTGAAGTCAGAATATTACCAAGACAAAGAATGGAAGAGGTGGTTTCTAACGATGAAG
GTGTTTGGGATTTAGTTGACGAAAGAACCAAGCAAAGAACTGCAAAAGCATATTTAAAGGTATCTGAAGA
AGAAATCAAAAAATTTGACAGCAGAATAAGAGGCATATTGATGGCCTCCGGTTCAACCACTTTTACTAAA
GTGGCCGCTAAATGGAACACTTCACTGATATCCCTTTTCACATACTTTAGAGAAGCCATTGTTGCCACGG
AGCCGTTATTAGATATCCTGGTGAAAGGAGAAACAAGAATTCAAAACCGTGTCAAACTTGGTTTAAATTC
GAAAATGCCAACAAGATTTCCACCTGCTGTTTTTTATACACCAAAAGAACTTGGTGGGTTGGGTATGATT
AGTGCTTCTCATATTTTAATTCCTGCATCTGACTTAAGTTGGTCAAAACAGACCGATACTGGAATTACGC
ATTTTCGTGCTGGTATGACGCACGAGGATGAAAAATTAATCCCAACTATCTTCCGTTACATCACTACTTG
GGAAAATGAATTTTTAGACTCTCAAAGGGTGTGGGCCGAGTATGCAACGAAAAGGCAGGAAGCTATTCAG
CAGAATAGGAGGTTAGCTTTTGAAGAACTTGAAGGATCGTGGGATCGTGGTATACCTCGTATTAGCACTT
TATTTCAAAGAGATCGACATACTCTAGCGTATGACAGAGGTCACAGAATCCGTAGGGAATTTAAACAGTA
CTCTCTAGAGAGAAACAGCCCCTTTTGGTGGACAAACTCCCACCATGACGGTAAATTATGGAATTTAAAT
GCCTATAGAACTGATGTGATTCAAGCCCTAGGAGGTATTGAAACAATTTTGGAACACACTTTATTTAAGG
GGACTGGTTTTAATTCATGGGAAGGTTTGTTTTGGGAAAAGGCGTCCGGGTTTGAGGATTCCATGCAATT
TAAGAAGCTAACTCATGCTCAAAGAACTGGTTTAAGCCAAATTCCAAATCGTAGATTTACCTTATGGTGG
TCACCAACTATTAACAGAGCAAATGTCTATGTCGGTTTCTTGGTGCAATTGGATCTGACTGGTATCTTCC
TCCATGGTAAAATTCCTACGTTAAAAATATCTTTAATTCAAATATTCCGTGCTCATTTGTGGCAAAAAAT
ACATGAAAGTATAGTTTTTGATATTTGTCAAATTCTCGATGGTGAGCTAGATGTTTTGCAAATTGAATCT
GTGACTAAAGAAACAGTGCATCCCCGCAAATCGTACAAGATGAATTCATCTGCCGCGGACATAACTATGG
AAAGTGTTCATGAATGGGAAGTTTCAAAACCCTCCCTATTACATGAAACAAATGACTCATTTAAGGGATT
GATTACCAACAAAATGTGGTTTGATGTACAATTGAGATACGGTGATTATGATTCTCATGATATATCTCGT
TATGTGAGGGCAAAATTCCTCGATTATACAACAGATAATGTCAGCATGTATCCCTCCCCAACAGGTGTTA
TGATCGGTATCGATTTGGCTTATAACATGTATGATGCCTATGGTAATTGGTTCAACGGATTAAAACCTTT
GATACAAAATAGTATGAGAACAATTATGAAAGCTAACCCAGCATTATATGTCCTTCGTGAACGTATTAGA
AAAGGTCTTCAAATATATCAATCTAGTGTACAGGAACCATTTTTAAACTCCTCAAACTATGCCGAGTTAT
TCAATAACGACATTAAACTCTTCGTTGACGACACTAATGTGTATAGAGTTACTGTCCACAAGACTTTTGA
AGGGAACGTTGCTACAAAAGCAACTAATGGTTGCATTTTCACTTTAAATCCAAAGACTGGGCATCTGTTT
CTGAAAATTATCCATACCTCTGTATGGGCCGGTCAAAAACGTTTAAGCCAATTGGCCAAATGGAAAACAG
CTGAGGAAGTTAGTGCTCTTGTGAGATCTTTGCCCAAAGAAGAGCAGCCAAAACAAATTATCGTCACAAG
AAAGGCAATGCTTGATCCTTTAGAGGTTCACATGCTTGACTTTCCTAACATAGCAATCAGGCCAACAGAG
CTGCGACTACCATTTTCAGCTGCAATGTCAATAGATAAACTTTCTGATGTTGTGATGAAAGCTACTGAAC
CTCAGATGGTTCTGTTTAACATTTATGATGATTGGTTAGACCGTATTTCATCGTACACTGCATTTTCTAG
ACTTACACTACTTTTAAGAGCTTTAAAGACGAACGAGGAAAGTGCCAAAATGATTCTACTCAGTGACCCC
ACGATCACTATCAAATCGTACCATTTATGGCCTTCATTCACTGATGAACAATGGATCACTATCGAATCTC
AAATGAGAGATTTGATTTTGACTGAGTACGGCAGAAAATACAATGTCAATATATCTGCCTTAACTCAAAC
GGAAATTAAAGATATTATATTGGGTCAAAATATCAAGGCACCATCTGTGAAGAGACAAAAAATGGCTGAA
TTAGAAGCTGCCAGGTCAGAAAAGCAGAACGACGAAGAAGCTGCAGGTGCATCAACTGTTATGAAAACTA
AAACTATCAATGCGCAAGGTGAGGAGATAGTTGTAGTAGCTTCCGCTGATTACGAAAGTCAAACGTTTAG
T
[735 nt withheld, positions 6442-7176]
TTACAGTTTAGCGAATTGGCGGGGGACGAAGAGTTAGAGGCCGAACAAATCGATGTATTTAGCTGAATAT
ATTCCCCAATAAACTGGAATCTGTTATTTCATAGATATATATGTAAGTATAAGTTTGTATGTATAATATT
CAACGCATTTTTTATGCCCGTCGTAGTTGCTACCTACCACACGATGATGTATTATAATTTCGGAACTACT
TCAAAGCTACGCTTTCCGCACTATGAAAAGCTATAAGTATGTGAAAATTGGTCATTGACTGTGATTCTAT
TTCAAAAAGTAACCAAAGGAGATAGACATCGTTCGGACAGAAAATGGTCCGTTGTCACTCCCATTCCATT
ATGTCCTTCATATAGAAATTGGATATTCTTGTTTTCATTTCGCGCAATAAAGCAATTCCGTGCGGCAGAA
AGAACTTATATATATTTAACTGATCTTACGCTATTTATGGCAAAACTTGTGTTACATTTTTGAAGATAAA
GTTACAATCATTACGGCAGCCTCAAAACAAAATTGGGAGAAAACATACTCAAGTGAGTACTCATTTTGTG
CAAGCAAACACTGACAATTGAAGAGATCGTCAGGATGCCCGGAACGCCACAGAAGAACAAGAGGTCTGCG
AGTATATCTGTTTCACCTGCGAAGAAGACAGAGGAAAAAGAAATAATACAAAATGATTCAAAGGCGATAT
TATCTAAGCAAACTAAGAGGAAAAAAAAGTATGCTTTTGCTCCTATAAATAACTTAAATGGGAAGAACAC
CAAGGTATCCAATGCAAGTGTCCTAAAGTCAATAGCCGTTTCACAAGTACGAAATACATCAAGAACAAAA
GATATAAACAAAGCAGTTAGCAAGAGCGTAAAGCAATTACCAAATTCACAAGTTAAACCGAAACGGGAAA
TGTCTAATTTGAGTAGGCATCACGATTTCACTCAAGACGAGGACGGCCCCATGGAAGAAGTAATATGGAA
ATATTCACCTTTACAACGAGATATGTCCGACAAAACAACAAGCGCTGCCGAATACTCTGATGACTACGAA
GATGTCCAAAATCCCTCTTCTACACCTATAGTCCCTAATCGACTGAAAACTGTTCTTAGTTTCACAAATA
TCCAAGTACCCAACGCTGACGTAAATCAACTCATTCAAGAAAATGGAAATGAGCAAGTGCGTCCTAAACC
AGCAGAAATATCTACCAGGGAGTCTCTCCGTAATATAGATGATATTCTCGATGATATAGAGGGCGATTTA
ACTATAAAACCGACGATAACGAAATTCAGCGATTTGCCATCTTCACCCATCAAGGCACCCAACGTTGAAA
AAAAAGCAGAGGTGAATGCAGAAGAAGTAGATAAAATGGATTCAACAGGAGATAGCAACGATGGCGATGA
CTCTTTGATAGATATTTTAACTCAAAAGTATGTTGAGAAACGCAAGAGTGAGAGTCAGATAACAATTCAA
GGCAACACCAATCAAAAAAGTGGAGCCCAGGAAAGTTGTGGGAAGAATGATAACACAAAATCGAGAGGAG
AAATTGAAGATCATGAAAATGTAGACAATCAAGCCAAAACAGGCAATGCATTTTATGAGAATGAAGAAGA
CAGTAATTGCCAAAGAATTAAAAAAAATGAAAAAATAGAATACAATTCTTCAGACGAATTTTCAGACGAT
TCACTAATTGAACTATTGAACGAAACTCAAACACAAGTGGAACCTAACACTATTGAACAAGATTTAGACA
AAGTGGAGAAAATGGTCTCTGACGATTTGAGAATTGCTACTGATTCCACTTTATCCGCATATGCTCTCAG
AGCTAAGTCTGGTGCTCCAAGAGACGGCGTAGTACGATTAGTAATAGTAAGCTTACCTCCAATTCGCCCT
ATAGTGAGTCGTATTACAATTCACTGGCCGTCGTTTTACAACGTCGTGACTGGGAAAACCCTGGCGTTAC
CCAACTTAATCGCCTTGCAGCACATCCCCCTTTCGCCAGCTGGCGTAATAGCGAAGAGGCCCGCACCGAT
CGCCCTTCCCAACAGTTGCGCAGCCTGAATGGCGAATGG
[124 nt withheld, positions 9246-9369]
C
[91 nt withheld, positions 9371-9461]
A
[49 nt withheld, positions 9463-9511]
CCTTTGACGTTGGAGTCCACGTTCTTT
[37 nt withheld, positions 9539-9575]
ACCCTATCTCGGTCTATTCTTTTGATTTATAAGGGATTTTGCCGATTTCGGCCTATTGGTTAAAAAATGA
GCTGATTTAACAAAAATTTAACGCGAATTTTAACAAAATATTAACGCTTACAATTTCCTGATGCGGTATT
TTCTCCTTACGCATCTGTGCGGTATTTCACACCGCATAGATCCGTCGAGTTCAAGAGAAAAAAAAAGAAA
AAGCAAAAAGAAAAAAGGAAAGCGCGCCTCGTTCAGAATGACACGTATAGAATGATGCATTACCTTGTCA
TCTTCAGTATCATACTGTTCGTATACATACTTACTGACATTCATAGGTATACATATATACACATGTATAT
ATATCGTATGCTGCAGCTTTAAATAATCGGTGTCACTACATAAGAACACCTTTGGTGGAGGGAACATCGT
TGGTACCATTGGGCGAGGTGGCTTCTCTTATGGCAACCGCAAGAGCCTTGAACGCACTCTCACTACGGTG
ATGATCATTCTTGCCTCGCAGACAATCAACGTGGAGGGTAATTCTGCTAGCCTCTGCAAAGCTTTCAAGA
AAATGCGGGATCATCTCGCAAGAGAGATCTCCTACTTTCTCCCTTTGCAAACCAAGTTCGACAACTGCGT
ACGGCCTGTTCGAAAGATCTACCACCGCTCTGGAAAGTGCCTCATCCAAAGGCGCAAATCCTGATCCAAA
CCTTTTTACTCCACGCACGGCCCCTAGGGCCTCTTTAAAAGCTTGACCGAGAGCAATCCCGCAGTCTTCA
GTGGTGTGATGGTCGTCTATGTGTAAGTCACCAATGCACTCAACGATTAGCGACCAGCCGGAATGCTTGG
CCAGAGCATGTATCATATGGTCCAGAAACCCTATACCTGTGTGGACGTTAATCACTTGCGATTGTGTGGC
CTGTTCTGCTACTGCTTCTGCCTCTTTTTCTGGGAAGATCGAGTGCTCTATCGCTAGGGGACCACCCTTT
AAAGAGATCGCAATCTGAATCTTGGTTTCATTTGTAATACGCTTTACTAGGGCTTTCTGCTCTGTCATCT
TTGCCTTCGTTTATCTTGCCTGCTCATTTTTTAGTATATTCTTCGAAGAAATCACATTACTTTATATAAT
GTATAATTCATTATGTGATAATGCCAATCGCTAAGAAAAAAAAAGAGTCATCCGCTAGGTGGAAAAAAAA
AAATGAAAATCATTACCGAGGCATAAAAAAATATAGAGTGTACTAGAGGAGGCCAAGAGTAATAGAAAAA
GAAAATTGCGGGAAAGGACTGTGTTATGACTTCCCTGACTAATGCCGTGTTCAAACGATACCTGGCAGTG
ACTCCTAGCGCTCACCAAGCTCTTAAAACGGGAATTTATGGTGCACTCTCAGTACAATCTGCTCTGATGC
CGCATAGTTAAGCCAGCCCCGACACCCGCCAACACCCGCTGACGCGCCCTGACGGGCTTGTCTGCTCCCG
GCATCCGCTTACAGACAAGCTGTGACCGTCTCCGGGAGCTGCATGTGTCAGAGGTTTTCACCGTCATCAC
CGAAACGCGCGAGACGAAAGGGCCTCGTGATACGCCTATTTTTATAGGTTAATGTCATGATAATAATGGT
TTCTTAGGGTCCTTTTCATCACGTGCTATAAAAATAATTATAATTTAAATTTTTTAATATAAATATATAA
ATTAAAAATAGAAAGTAAAAAAAGAAATTAAAGAAAAAATAGTTTTTGTTTTCCGAAGATGTAAAAGACT
CTAGGGGGATCGCCAACAAATACTACCTTTTATCTTGCTCTTCCTGCTCTCAGGTATTAATGCCGAATTG
TTTCATCTTGTCTGTGTAGAAGACCACACACGAAAATCCTGTGATTTTACATTTTACTTATCGTTAATCG
AATGTATATCTATTTAATCTGCTTTTCTTGTCTAATAAATATATATGTAAAGTACGCTTTTTGTTGAAAT
TTTTTAAACCTTTGTTTATTTTTTTTTCTTCATTCCGTAACTCTTCTACCTTCTTTATTTACTTTCTAAA
ATCCAAATACAAAACATAAAAATAAATAAACACAGAGTAAATTCCCAAATTATTCCATCATTAAAAGATA
CGAGGCGCGTGTAAGTTACAGGCAAGCGATCCGTCAGGTGGCACTTTTCGGGGAAATGTGCGCGGAACCC
CTATTTGTTTATTTTTCTAAATACATTCAAATATGTATCCGCTCATGAGACAATAACCCTGATAAATGCT
TCAATAATATTGAAAAAGGAAGAGTATGAGTATTCAACATTTCCGTGTCGCCCTTATTCCCTTTTTTGCG
GCATTTTGCCTTCCTGTTTTTGCTCACCCAGAAACGCTGGTGAAAGTAAAAGATGCTGAAGATCAGTTGG
GTGCACGAGTGGGTTACATCGAACTGGATCTCAACAGCGGTAAGATCCTTGAGAGTTTTCGCCCCGAAGA
ACGTTTTCCAATGATGAGCACTTTTAAAGTTCTGCTATGTGGCGCGGTATTATCCCGTATTGACGCCGGG
CAAGAGCAACTCGGTCGCCGCATACACTATTCTCAGAATGACTTGGTTGAGTACTCACCAGTCACAGAAA
AGCATCTTACGGATGGCATGACAGTAAGAGAATTATGCAGTGCTGCCATAACCATGAGTGATAACACTGC
GGCCAACTTACTTCTGACAACGATCGGAGGACCGAAGGAGCTAACCGCTTTTTTGCACAACATGGGGGAT
CATGTAACTCGCCTTGATCGTTGGGAACCGGAGCTGAATGAAGCCATACCAAACGACGAGCGTGACACCA
CGATGCCTGTAGCAATGGCAACAACGTTGCGCAAACTATTAACTGGCGAACTACTTACTCTAGCTTCCCG
GCAACAATTAATAGACTGGATGGAGGCGGATAAAGTTGCAGGACCACTTCTGCGCTCGGCCCTTCCGGCT
GGCTGGTTTATTGCTGATAAATCTGGAGCCGGTGAGCGTGGGTCTCGCGGTATCATTGCAGCACTGGGGC
CAGATGGTAAGCCCTCCCGTATCGTAGTTATCTACACGACGGGGAGTCAGGCAACTATGGATGAACGAAA
TAGACAGATCGCTGAGATAGGTGCCTCACTGATTAAGCATTGGTAACTGTCAGACCAAGTTTACTCATAT
ATACTTTAGATTGATTTAAAACTTCATTTTTAATTTAAAAGGATCTAGGTGAAGATCCTTTTTGATAATC
TCATGACCAAAATCCCTTAACGTGAGTTTTCGTTCCACTGAGCGTCAGACCCCGTAGAAAAGATCAAAGG
ATCTTCTTGAGATCCTTTTTTTCTGCGCGTAATCTGCTGCTTGCAAACAAAAAAACCACCGCTACCAGCG
GTGGTTTGTTTGCCGGATCAAGAGCTACCAACTCTTTTTCCGAAGGTAACTGGCTTCAGCAGAGCGCAGA
TACCAAATACTGTTCTTCTAGTGTAGCCGTAGTTAGGCCACCACTTCAAGAACTCTGTAGCACCGCCTAC
ATACCTCGCTCTGCTAATCCTGTTACCAGTGGCTGCTGCCAGTGGCGATAAGTCGTGTCTTACCGGGTTG
GACTCAAGACGATAGTTACCGGATAAGGCGCAGCGGTCGGGCTGAACGGGGGGTTCGTGCACACAGCCCA
GCTTGGAGCGAACGACCTACACCGAACTGAGATACCTACAGCGTGAGCTATGAGAAAGCGCCACGCTTCC
CGAAGGGAGAAAGGCGGACAGGTATCCGGTAAGCGGCAGGGTCGGAACAGGAGAGCGCACGAGGGAGCTT
CCAGGGGGAAACGCCTGGTATCTTTATAGTCCTGTCGGGTTTCGCCACCTCTGACTTGAGCGTCGATTTT
TGTGATGCTCGTCAGGGGGGCGGAGCCTATGGAAAAACGCCAGCAACGCGGCCTTTTTACGGTTCCTGGC
CTTTTGCTGGCCTTTTGCTCACATGTTCTTTCCTGCGTTATCCCCTGATTCTGTGGATAACCGTATTACC
GCCTTTGAGTGAGCTGATACCGCTCGCCGCAGCCGAACGACCGAGCGCAGCGAGTCAGTGAGCGAGGAAG
CGGAAGAGCGCCCAATACGCAAACCGCCTCTCCCCGCGCGTTGGCCGATTCATTAATGCAGCTGGCACGA
CAGGTTTCCCGACTGGAAAGCGGGCAGTGAGCGCAACGCAATTAATGTGAGTTAGCTCACTCATTAGGCA
CCCCAGGCTTTACACTTTATGCTTCCGGCTCGTATGTTGTGTGGAATTGTGAGCGGATAACAATTTCACA
CAGGAAACAGCTATGACCATGATTACGCCAAGCTCGAAATTAACCCTCACTAAAGGGAACAAAAGCTGGT
ACCGGGCCCCCCCTCGAGACTTCAAAGCATGGTTTGGTTTGGGCCAGGCTTATGCTCTCCTGGACATGCA
TTTATATTCTCTTTACTACTTCCAGAAAGCTTGCACTTTGAAACCTTGGGATCGTCGGATTTGGCAAGTA
TTGGGAGAATGTTATAGTAAGACGGGAAATAAGGTAGAAGCTATAAAATGCTACAAAAGATCCATAAAAG
CTTCACAAACGGTCGATCAAAATACTTCAATATATTACCGGTTAGCGCAACTATATGAAGAACTTGAAGA
CTTGCAAGAATGTAAGAAGTTCATGATGAAATGTGTAGATGTGGAAGAACTTCTGGAAGGTATAGTAACA
GATGAAACCGTGAAGGCTAGGCTTTGGCTGGCAATATTTGAGATTAAGGCAGGAAACTACCAATTGGCTT
ATGATTATGCCATGGGGGTATCTAGTGGAACGTCTCAAGAGATTGAAGAGGCTCGTATGCTGGCTCGGGA
GTGCAGAAGGCATATGTAGTGAAGTGAACATACACATAGCTATTCGTACTAAATGATATGAAATTTTTAT
AAATGCCAGGCTATATAGCTATTTAAAGTGACCATGGCAGAAGGATGAACCGAGGTAATACGGCTAGTAC
AAAAGCAACAAAGTTAGGAATACAATTTGAGAAACGAAGACCATAGAAAATACTTGTGCGATTGAACTTC
CTTCCAAAAAAAAAATAGCGTCAAAGAAAG
Features (pLannotate 1.2.2; 21 found; start..end, strand, type, name):
      1..7239    +  CDS            PRP8 (sequence partly withheld): PRP8_YEAST - Also known as DBF3, DNA39, RNA8, SLT21, USA2. Experimental evidence at protein level: Swiss-Prot protein existence level 1. Functions as a scaffold that mediates the ordered assembly of spliceosomal proteins and snRNAs. Required for association of BRR2 with the spliceosomal U5 snRNP, and the subsequent assembly of the U4/U6-U5 tri-snRNP complex. Functions as scaffold that positions spliceosomal U2, U5 and U6 snRNAs at splice sites on pre-mRNA substrates, so that splicing can occur. Interacts with both the 5' and the 3' splice site, as well as the branch region. Has a role in branc
   7771..9051    +  CDS            DNA2 (fragment): DNA2_YEAST - Experimental evidence at protein level: Swiss-Prot protein existence level 1. Key enzyme involved in DNA replication and DNA repair. Involved in Okazaki fragments processing by cleaving long flaps that escape FEN1: flaps that are longer than 27 nucleotides are coated by replication protein A complex (RPA), leading to recruit DNA2 which cleaves the flap until it is too short to bind RPA and becomes a substrate for FEN1. Also involved in 5'-end resection of DNA during double-strand break (DSB) repair by mediating the cleavage of 5'-ssDNA. Possesses different enzymatic activities, su
   9064..9082    -  promoter       T7 promoter: promoter for bacteriophage T7 RNA polymerase
   9085..9242    +  CDS            lacZα (fragment): LacZα fragment of β-galactosidase; lacZ fragment
   9246..9674    +  rep_origin     f1 ori (sequence partly withheld): f1 bacteriophage origin of replication; arrow indicates direction of (+) strand synthesis
   9702..9753    -  misc_feature   bom (fragment): basis of mobility region from pBR322
   9961..10623   -  CDS            HIS3: imidazoleglycerol-phosphate dehydratase, required for histidine biosynthesis; S. cerevisiae HIS3; yeast auxotrophic marker
  10624..10811   -  promoter       HIS3 promoter: S. cerevisiae HIS3
  10861..10941   +  CDS            MRM1 (fragment): MRM1_YEAST - Also known as PET56 From Saccharomyces cerevisiae (strain ATCC 204508 / S288c) (Baker's yeast).
  10942..10991   -  misc_feature   bom (fragment): basis of mobility region from pBR322
  11093..11128   -  CDS            rop (fragment): Rop protein, which maintains plasmids at low copy number; rop
  11203..11706   +  misc_feature   CEN/ARS: S. cerevisiae CEN6 centromere fused to an autonomously replicating sequence
  11736..11840   +  promoter       AmpR promoter: bla
  11841..12701   +  CDS            AmpR: β-lactamase; bla; confers resistance to ampicillin, carbenicillin, and related antibiotics
  12872..13460   +  rep_origin     ori: high-copy-number ColE1/pMB1/pBR322/pUC origin of replication
  13643..13735   +  CDS            lacI (fragment): lac repressor; lacI; The lac repressor binds to the lac operator to inhibit transcription in E. coli. This inhibition can be relieved by adding lactose or isopropyl-β-D-thiogalactopyranoside (IPTG).
  13748..13769   +  protein_bind   CAP binding site: CAP binding activates transcription in the presence of cAMP. E. coli catabolite activator protein
  13784..13814   +  promoter       lac promoter: promoter for the E. coli lac operon
  13818..13840   +  protein_bind   lac operator (fragment): The lac repressor binds to the lac operator to inhibit transcription in E. coli. This inhibition can be relieved by adding lactose or isopropyl-β-D-thiogalactopyranoside (IPTG). lac repressor encoded by lacI
  13883..13901   +  promoter       T3 promoter: promoter for bacteriophage T3 RNA polymerase
  13927..14421   +  CDS            CDC23 (fragment): CDC23_YEAST - Experimental evidence at protein level: Swiss-Prot protein existence level 1. Component of the anaphase promoting complex/cyclosome (APC/C), a cell cycle-regulated E3 ubiquitin-protein ligase complex that controls progression through mitosis and the G1 phase of the cell cycle. The APC/C is thought to confer substrate specificity and, in the presence of ubiquitin-conjugating E2 enzymes, it catalyzes the formation of protein-ubiquitin conjugates that are subsequently degraded by the 26S proteasome. In early mitosis, the APC/C is activated by CDC20 and targets securin PDS1, the B-ty
