[The description below was written by a language model from this plasmid's Addgene catalogue record and pLannotate feature annotations shown in this document.]
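Description:
pRS313 - prp8 I1875T is a yeast–E. coli shuttle plasmid of about 14.6 kb built on the pRS313 backbone, a low-copy centromeric vector. In Saccharomyces cerevisiae it is maintained through a CEN6/ARS element, which gives stable, roughly single-copy inheritance. It is selected by histidine prototrophy through the HIS3 marker, which is driven by its own promoter. In bacteria it replicates from a ColE1/pUC-type origin and is selected with ampicillin via the β-lactamase gene. The backbone also retains an f1 origin for single-stranded DNA production. Remnants of the lacZα cloning region, with flanking T3 and T7 promoters, bracket the insert.

The payload is the S. cerevisiae PRP8 gene carrying the I1875T substitution. Prp8 is a large U5 snRNP protein that acts as a scaffold at the catalytic core of the spliceosome, positioning the snRNAs and the splice sites of the pre-mRNA. The annotated open reading frame spans about 7.2 kb. It is flanked by partial coding sequences annotated as CDC23 upstream and DNA2 downstream, which suggests the gene was cloned as a genomic fragment. No heterologous yeast promoter is annotated, so expression presumably comes from native PRP8 flanking sequence, although the record does not state this explicitly. No epitope tag or reporter is listed.

The associated publication concerns a structural toggle in the RNaseH domain of Prp8 that balances splicing fidelity against catalytic efficiency. This fits use of the plasmid to express a mutant prp8 allele in yeast for genetic and biochemical study of splicing. The catalogue purpose itself says only "yeast vector".
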