Addgene plasmid #90977: pRS313 - prp8 I1875T
Purpose: yeast vector
Depositing lab: Christine Guthrie. Depositing organization: University of California, San Francisco (UCSF). Publication: Structural toggle in the RNaseH domain of Prp8 helps balance splicing fidelity and catalytic efficiency. Mayerle M, Raghavan M, Ledoux S, Price A, Stepankiw N, Hadjivassiliou H, Moehle EA, Mendoza SD, Pleiss JA, Guthrie C, Abelson J. Proc Natl Acad Sci U S A. 2017 Apr 17. pii: 201701462. doi: 10.1073/pnas.1701462114. PubMed 28416677.
Backbone
  Vector backbone: pRS313
  Vector type: Yeast Expression
  Selectable markers: HIS3
Growth in bacteria
  Bacterial resistance: Ampicillin, 100 μg/mL
  Growth temperature: 37°C
  Growth strain: DH5alpha
  Copy number: Unknown
Gene/Insert
  Gene/Insert name: PRP8
  Species: S. cerevisiae (budding yeast)
  Mutation: I1875T
  Entrez Gene: PRP8 (a.k.a. YHR165C, DBF3, DNA39, RNA8, SLT21, USA2)
Resource information
  A portion of this plasmid was derived from a plasmid made by: Kuhn and Brow, Genetics 155: 1667–1682; Price et al., RNA. 2014 Jan;20(1):46-60
Terms and licenses: Academic/Nonprofit Terms; Industry Terms: Not Available to Industry
How to cite: pRS313 - prp8 I1875T was a gift from Christine Guthrie (Addgene plasmid # 90977 ; http://n2t.net/addgene:90977 ; RRID:Addgene_90977)
